>Addgene plasmid #60857 | pTight-9-124-BclxL | addgene full sequence | sequence record 195309 | Addgene NGS Result
AACTCGACATACGTTCTCTATCACTGATAGGGATAAACTCGACATACGTTCTCTATCACTGATAGGGAGT
AAACTCGACATACGTTCTCTATCACTGATAGGGAGTAAACTCGACATACGTTCTCTATCACTGATAGGGA
GTAAACTCGACATCGTTCTCTATCACTGATAGGGAGTAAACTCGACATACGTTCTCTATCACTGATAGGG
AGTAAACTCGAGTGAAGACGAAAGGGCCTCATCGATGGGATCCGCGTTAACCACCGGTCTCTAGAACCTC
GGACCTGCAGCACGTGTTGACAATTAATCATCGGCATAGTATATCGGCATAGTATAATACGACTCACTAT
AGGAGGGCCACCATGGCCAAGTTGACCAGTGCCGTTCCGGTGCTCACCGCGCGCGACGTCGCCGGAGCGG
TCGAGTTCTGGACCGACCGGCTCGGGTTCTCCCGGGACTTCGTGGAGGACGACTTCGCCGGTGTGGTCCG
GGACGACGTGACCCTGTTCATCAGCGCGGTCCAGGACCAGGTGGTGCCGGACAACACCCTGGCCTGGGTG
TGGGTGCGCGGCCTGGACGAGCTGTACGCCGAGTGGTCGGAGGTCGTGTCCACGAACTTCCGGGACGCCT
CCGGGCCGGCCATGACCGAGATCGGCGAGCAGCCGTGGGGGCGGGAGTTCGCCCTGCGCGACCCGGCCGG
CAACTGCGTGCACTTCGTGGCCGAGGAGCAGGACTGATTCCGGACTAGAGCGGGCCCGGTACTAACCAAA
CTGGATCTCTGCTGTCCCTGTAATAAACCCGAAAATTTTGAATTTTTGTAATTTGTTTTTGTAATTCTTT
AGTTTGTATGTCTGTTGCTATTATGTCTACTATTCTTTCCCCTGCACTGTACCCCCCAATCCCCCCTTTT
CTTTTAAAATTGTGGATGAATACTGCCATTTGTCTGCAGAATTGGCGCACGCAGTGCCGATCCGTTCACT
AATCGAATGGATCTGTCTCTGTCTCTCTCTCCACCTTCTTCTTCTATTCCTTCGGGCCTGTCGGGTCCCC
TCGGGGTTGGGAGGTGGGTCTGAAACGATAATGGTGAATATCCCTGCCTAACTCTATTCACTATAGAAAG
TACAGCAAAAACTATTCTTAAACCTACCAAGCCTCCTACTATCATTATGAATAATTTTATATACCACAGC
CAATTTGTTATGTTAAACCAATTCCACAAACTTGCCCATTTATCTAATTCCAATAATTCTTGTTCATTCT
TTTCTTGCTGGTTTTGCGATTCTTCAATTAAGGAGTGTATTAAGCTTGTGTAATTGTTAATTTCTCTGTC
CCACTCCATCCAGGTCGTGTGATTCCAAATCTGTTCCAGAGATTTATTACTCCAACTAGCATTCCAAGGC
ACAGCAGTGGTGCAAATGAGTTTTCCAGAGCAACCCCAAATCCCCAGGAGCTGTTGATCCTTTAGGTATC
TTTCCACAGCCAGGATTCTTGCCTGGAGCTGCTTGATGCCCCAGACTGTGAGTTGCAACAGATGCTGTTG
CGCCTCAATAGCCCTCAGCAAATTGTTCTGCTGCTGCACTATACCAGACAATAATTGTCTGGCCTGTACC
GTCAGCGTCATTGACGCTGCGCCCATAGTGCTTCCTGCTGCTCCCAAGAACCCAAGGAACAAAGCTCCTA
TTCCCACTGCTCTTTTTTCTCTCTGCACCACTCTTCTCTTTGCCTTGGTGGGTGCTACTCCTAATGGTTC
AATTTTTACTACTTTATATTTATATAATTCACTTCTCCAATTGTCCCTCATATCTCCTCCTCCAGGTCTG
AAGATCAGCGGCCGGCCGCTTGCTGTGCGGTGGTCTTACTTTTGTTTTGCTCTTCCTCTATCTTGTCTAA
AGCTTCCTTGGTGTCTTTTATCTCTATCCTTTGATGCACACAATAGAGGGTTGCTACTGTATTATATAAT
GATCTAAGTTCTTCTGATCCTGTCTGAAGGGATGGTTGTAGCTGTCCCAGTATTTGTCTACAGCCTTCTG
ATGTTTCTAACAGGCCAGGATTAACTGCGAATCGTTCTAGCTCCCTGCTTGCCCATACTATATGTTTTAA
TTTATATTTTTTCTTTCCCCCTGGCCTTAACCGAATTTTTTCCCATCGCGATCTAATTCTCCCCCGCTTA
ATACTGACGCTCTCGCACCCATCTCTCTCCTTCTAGCCTCCGCTAGTCAAAATTTTTGGCGTACTCACCA
GTCGCCGCCCCTCGCCTCTTGCCGTGCGCGCTTCAGCAAGCCGAGTCCTGCGTCGAGAGAGCTCCTCTGG
TTTCCCTTTCGCTTTCAAGTCCCTGTTCGGGCGCCACTGCTAGAGATTTTCCACACTGACTAAAAGGGTC
TGAGGGATCTCTAGTTACCAGAGTCACACAACAGACGGGCACACACTACTTGAAGCACTCAAGGCAAGCT
TTATTGAGGCTTAAGCAGTGGGTTCCCTAGTTAGCCAGAGAGCTCCCAGGCTCAGATCTGGTCTAACCAG
AGAGACCCAGTACAGGCAAAAAGCAGCTGCTTATATGCAGGATCTGAGGGCTCGCCACTCCCCAGTCCCG
CCCAGGCCACGCCTCCCTGGAAAGTCCCCAGCGGAAAGTCCCTTGTAGCAAGCTCGATATCAGCAGTTCT
TGAAGTACTCCGGATGCAGCTCTCGGGCCACGTGATGAAATGCTAGGCGGCTGTCAAACCTCCACTCTAA
CACTTCTCTCTCCGGGTCATCCATCCCATGCAGGCTCACAGGGTGTAACAAGCTGGTGTTCTCTCCTTTA
TTGGCCTCTTCTACCTTATCTGGCTCAACTGGTACTAGCTTGTAGCACCATCCAAAGGTCAGTGGATATC
TGACCCCTGGCCCTGGTGTGTAGTTCTGCTAATCAGGGAAGTAGCCTTGTGTGTGGTAGATCCACAGATC
AAGGATATCTTGTCTTCTTTGGGAGTGAATTAGCCCTTCCAACTACTAAGTTTGTAGTACATATTTAACA
AATACAATTTCTTTAAAATGAAAATAATTCAGAGGAATCACAGGTTTAGAGTAAATGAAACCACAGGTAA
TTGGCAGTGGTAATAGGGTATGGGGTGGGAAGTTTGGGATGATTTTGGTTAGCTTGAGTTATCCAGTTGA
TCCAGACATGATAAGATACATTGATGAGTTTGGACAAACCACAACTAGAATGCAGTGAAAAAAATGCTTT
ATTTGTGAAATTTGTGATGCTATTGCTTTATTTGTAACCATTATAAGCTGCAATAAACAAGTTGATCTCC
CGATCCGTCGACGTCAGGTGGCACTTTTCGGGGAAATGTGCGCGGAACCCCTATTTGTTTATTTTTCTAA
ATACATTCAAATATGTATCCGCTCATGAGACAATAACCCTGATAAATGCTTCAATAATATTGAAAAAGGA
AGAGTATGAGTATTCAACATTTCCGTGTCGCCCTTATTCCCTTTTTTGCGGCATTTTGCCTTCCTGTTTT
TGCTCACCCAGAAACGCTGGTGAAAGTAAAAGATGCTGAAGATCAGTTGGGTGCACGAGTGGGTTACATC
GAACTGGATCTCAACAGCGGTAAGATCCTTGAGAGTTTTCGCCCCGAAGAACGTTTTCCAATGATGAGCA
CTTTTAAAGTTCTGCTATGTGGCGCGGTATTATCCCGTATTGACGCCGGGCAAGAGCAACTCGGTCGCCG
CATACACTATTCTCAGAATGACTTGGTTGAGTACTCACCAGTCACAGAAAAGCATCTTACGGATGGCATG
ACAGTAAGAGAATTATGCAGTGCTGCCATAACCATGAGTGATAACACTGCGGCCAACTTACTTCTGACAA
CGATCGGAGGACCGAAGGAGCTAACCGCTTTTTTGCACAACATGGGGGATCATGTAACTCGCCTTGATCG
TTGGGAACCGGAGCTGAATGAAGCCATACCAAACGACGAGCGTGACACCACGATGCCTGTAGCAATGGCA
ACAACGTTGCGCAAACTATTAACTGGCGAACTACTTACTCTAGCTTCCCGGCAACAATTAATAGACTGGA
TGGAGGCGGATAAAGTTGCAGGACCACTTCTGCGCTCGGCCCTTCCGGCTGGCTGGTTTATTGCTGATAA
ATCTGGAGCCGGTGAGCGTGGGTCTCGCGGTATCATTGCAGCACTGGGGCCAGATGGTAAGCCCTCCCGT
ATCGTAGTTATCTACACGACGGGGAGTCAGGCAACTATGGATGAACGAAATAGACAGATCGCTGAGATAG
GTGCCTCACTGATTAAGCATTGGTAACTGTCAGACCAAGTTTACTCATATATACTTTAGATTGATTTAAA
ACTTCATTTTTAATTTAAAAGGATCTAGGTGAAGATCCTTTTTGATAATCTCATGACCAAAATCCCTTAA
CGTGAGTTTTCGTTCCACTGAGCGTCAGACCCCGTAGAAAAGATCAAAGGATCTTCTTGAGATCCTTTTT
TTCTGCGCGTAATCTGCTGCTTGCAAACAAAAAAACCACCGCTACCAGCGGTGGTTTGTTTGCCGGATCA
AGAGCTACCAACTCTTTTTCCGAAGGTAACTGGCTTCAGCAGAGCGCAGATACCAAATACTGTTCTTCTA
GTGTAGCCGTAGTTAGGCCACCACTTCAAGAACTCTGTAGCACCGCCTACATACCTCGCTCTGCTAATCC
TGTTACCAGTGGCTGCTGCCAGTGGCGATAAGTCGTGTCTTACCGGGTTGGACTCAAGACGATAGTTACC
GGATAAGGCGCAGCGGTCGGGCTGAACGGGGGGTTCGTGCACACAGCCCAGCTTGGAGCGAACGACCTAC
ACCGAACTGAGATACCTACAGCGTGAGCTATGAGAAAGCGCCACGCTTCCCGAAGGGAGAAAGGCGGACA
GGTATCCGGTAAGCGGCAGGGTCGGAACAGGAGAGCGCACGAGGGAGCTTCCAGGGGGAAACGCCTGGTA
TCTTTATAGTCCTGTCGGGTTTCGCCACCTCTGACTTGAGCGTCGATTTTTGTGATGCTCGTCAGGGGGG
CGGAGCCTATGGAAAAACGCCAGCAACGCGGCCTTTTTACGGTTCCTGGCCTTTTGCTGGCCTTTTGCTC
ACATGTTCTTTCCTGCGTTATCCCCTGATTCTGTGGATAACCGTATTACCGCCTTTGAGTGAGCTGATAC
CGCTCGCCGCAGCCGAACGACCGAGCGCAGCGAGTCAGTGAGCGAGGAAGCGGAAGAGCGCCCAATACGC
AAACCGCCTCTCCCCGCGCGTTGGCCGATTCATTAATGCAGCTGGCACGACAGGTTTCCCGACTGGAAAG
CGGGCAGTGAGCGCAACGCAATTAATGTGAGTTAGCTCACTCATTAGGCACCCCAGGCTTTACACTTTAT
GCTTCCGGCTCGTATGTTGTGTGGAATTGTGAGCGGATAACAATTTCACACAGGAAACAGCTATGACCAT
GATTACGCCAAGCTCTAGCTAGAGGTCGACGGTATACAGACATGATAAGATACATTGATGAGTTTGGACA
AACCACAACTAGAATGCAGTGAAAAAAATGCTTTATTTGTGAAATTTGTGATGCTATTGCTTTATTTGTA
ACCATTATAAGCTGCAATAAACAAGTTGGGGTGGGCGAAGAACTCCAGCATGAGATCCCCGCGCTGGAGG
ATCATCCAGCCGGCGTCCCGGAAAACGATTCCGAAGCCCAACCTTTCATAGAAGGCGGCGGTGGAATCGA
AATCTCGTAGCACGTGCTATTCCTTTGCCCTCGGACGAGTGCTGGGGCGTCGGTTTCCACTATCGGCGAG
TACTTCTACACAGCCATCGGTCCAGACGGCCGCGCTTCTGCGGGCGATTTGTGTACGCCCGACAGTCCCG
GCTCCGGATCGGACGATTGCGTCGCATCGACCCTGCGCCCAAGCTGCATCATCGAAATTGCCGTCAACCA
AGCTCTGATAGAGTTGGTCAAGACCAATGCGGAGCATATACGCCCGGAGCCGCGGCGATCCTGCAAGCTC
CGGATGCCTCCGCTCGAAGTAGCGCGTCTGCTGCTCCATACAAGCCAACCACGGCCTCCAGAAGAAGATG
TTGGCGACCTCGTATTGGGAATCCCCGAACATCGCCTCGCTCCAGTCAATGACCGCTGTTATGCGGCCAT
TGTCCGTCAGGACATTGTTGGAGCCGAAATCCGCGTGCACGAGGTGCCGGACTTCGGGGCAGTCCTCGGC
CCAAAGCATCAGCTCATCGAGAGCCTGCGCGACGGACGCACTGACGGTGTCGTCCATCACAGTTTGCCAG
TGATACACATGGGGATCAGCAATCGCGCATATGAAATCACGCCATGTAGTGTATTGACCGATTCCTTGCG
GTCCGAATGGGCCGAACCCGCTCGTCTGGCTAAGATCGGCCGCAGCGATCGCATCCATGGCCTCCGCGAC
CGGCTGCAGAACAGCGGGCAGTTCGGTTTCAGGCAGGTCTTGCAACGTGACACCCTGTGCACGGCGGGAG
ATGCAATAGGTCAGGCTCTCGCTGAATTAATTCCCCAATGTCAAGCACTTCCGGAATCGGGAGCGCGGCC
GATGCAAAGTGCCGATAAACATAACGATCTTTGTAGAAACCATCGGCGCAGCTATTTACCCGCAGGACAT
ATCCACGCCCTCCTACATCGAAGCTGAAAGCACGAGATTCTTCGCCCTCCGAGAGCTGCATCAGGTCGGA
GACGCTGTCGAACTTTTCGATCAGAAACTTCTCGACAGACGTCGCGGTGAGTTCAGGCTTTTTCATCACG
TGCTGATCAGATCCGAAAATGGATATACAAGCTCCCGGGAGCTTTTTGCAAAAGCCTAGGCCTCCAAAAA
AGCCTCCTCACTACTTCTGGAATAGCTCAGAGGCAGAGGCGGCCTCGGCCTCTGCATAAATAAAAAAAAT
TAGTCAGCCATGGGGCGGAGAATGGGCGGAACTGGGCGGAGTTAGGGGCGGGATGGGCGGAGTTAGGGGC
GGGACTATGGTTGCTGACTAATTGAGATGCATGCTTTGCATACTTCTGCCTGCTGGGGAGCCTGGGGACT
TTCCACACCTGGTTGCTGACTAATTGAGATGCATGCTTTGCATACTTCTGCCTGCTGGGGAGCCTGGGGA
CTTTCCACACCCTAACTGACACACATTCCACAGAATTAATTCGCGTTAAATTTTTGTTAAATCAGCTCAT
TTTTTAACCAATAGGCCGAAATCGGCAAAATCCCTTATAAATCAAAAGAATAGACCGAGATAGGGT
[37 nt withheld, positions 7277-7313]
AAAGAACGTGGACTCCAACGTCAAAGG
[49 nt withheld, positions 7341-7389]
T
[91 nt withheld, positions 7391-7481]
G
[124 nt withheld, positions 7483-7606]
GGGGATACCCCCTAGAGCCCCAGCTGGTTCTTTCCGCCTCAGAAGCCATAGAGCCCACCGCATCCCCAGC
ATGCCTGCTATTGTCTTCCCAATCCTCCCCCTTGCTGTCCTGCCCCACCCCACCCCCCAGAATAGAATGA
CACCTACTCAGACAATGCGATGCAATTTCCTCATTTTATTAGGAAAGGACAGTGGGAGTGGCACCTTCCA
GGGTCAAGGAAGGCACGGGGGAGGGGCAAACAACAGATGGCTGGCAACTAGAAGGCACAGTCGAGGCTGA
TCAGCGGGTTTAAACAATGTCAAGGCCTCTCACTCTCTGATATTCATTTCTTTGCAAGTTATAAATACTG
AATAATAAGATGACATGAACTACTACTGCTAGAGATTTTCCACACTGACTAAAAGGGTCTGAGGGATCTC
TAGTTACCAGAGTCACACAACAGACGGGCACACACTACTTGAAGCACTCAAGGCAAGCTTTATTGAGGCT
TAAGCAGTGGGTTCCCTAGTTAGCCAGAGAGCTCCCAGGCTCAGATCTGGTCTAACCAGAGAGACCCAGT
ACAAGCAAAAAGCAGATCTTGTCTTCGTTGGGAGTGAATTAGCCCTTCCAGTCCCCTCTTTTCTTTTAAA
AAGTGGCTAAGATCTACAGCTGCCTTGTAAGTCATTGGTCTTAAAGGTACCTGAGGTGTGACTGGAAAAC
CCACCTCCTCCTCCTCTTGTGCTTCTAGCCAGGCACAATCAGCATTGGTAGCTGCTGTATTGCTACTTGT
GATTGCTCCATGTTTTTCTAGGTCTCGACTGCAGAATTAATTCCAGGCGGGGAGGCGGCCCAAAGGGAGA
TCCGACTCGTCTGAGGGCGAAGGCGAAGACGCGGAAGAGGCCGCAGAGCCGGCAGCAGGCCGCGGGAAGG
AAGGTCCGCTGGATTGAGGGCCGAAGGGACGTAGCAGAAGGACGTCCCGCGCAGAATCCAGGTGGCAACA
CAGGCGAGCAGCCATGGAAAGGACGTCAGCTTCCCCGACAACACCACGGAATTGTCAGTGCCCAACAGCC
GAGCCCCTGTCCAGCAGCGGGCAAGGCAGGCGGCGATGAGTTCCGCCGTGGCAATAGGGAGGGGGAAAGC
GAAAGTCCCGGAAAGGAGCTGACAGGTGGTGGCAATGCCCCAACCAGTGGGGGTTGCGTCAGCAAACACA
GTGCACACCACGCCACGTTGCCTGACAACGGGCCACAACTCCTCATAAAGAGACAGCAACCAGGATTTAT
ACAAGGAGGAGAAAATGAAAGCCATACGGGAAGCAATAGCATGATACAAAGGCATTAAAGCAGCGTATCC
ACATAGCGTAAAAGGAGCAACATAGTTAAGAATACCAGTCAATCTTTCACAAATTTTGTAATCCAGAGGT
TGATTGTTCCAGACGCGAACTCAGGCACCGGGCTTGCGGGTCATGCACCAGGTGCGCGGTCCTTCGGGCA
CCTCGACGTCGGCGGTGACGGTGAAGCCGAGCCGCTCGTAGAAGGGGAGGTTGCGGGGCGCGGAGGTCTC
CAGGAAGGCGGGCACCCCAGCGCGCTCGGCCGCCTCCACTCCGGGGAGCACGACGGCGCTGCCCAGACCC
TTGCCCTGGTGGTCGGGCGAGACGCCGACGGTGGCCAGGAACCACGCGGGCTCCTTGGGCCGGTGCGGCG
CCAGGAGGCCTTCCATCTGTTGCTGCGCGGCCAGCCGGGAACCGCTCAACTCGGCCATGCGCGAGCCGAT
CTCGGCGAACACCGCCCCCGCTTCGACGCTCTCCGGCGTGGTCCAGACCGCCACCGCGGCGCCGTCGTCC
GCGACCCACACCTTGCCGATGTCGAGCCCGACGCGCGTGAGGAAGAGTTCTTGCAGCTCGGTGACCCGCT
CGATGTGGCGGTCCGGGTCGACGGTGTGGCGCGTGGCGGGGTAGTCGGCGAACGCGGCGGCGAGGGTGCG
TACGGCCCGGGGGACGTCGTCGCGGGTGGCGAGGCGCACCGTGGGCTTGTACTCGGTGGCCATGGTATTA
TCGTGTTTTTCAAAGGAAAACCACGTCCCCGTGGTTCGGGGGGCCTAGACGTTTTTTTAACCTCGACTAA
ACACATGTAAAGCATGTGCACCGAGGCCCCAGATCAGATCCCATACAATGGGGTACCTTCTGGGCATCCT
TCAGCCCCTTGTTGAATACGCTTGAGGAGAGCCATTTGACTCTTTCCACAACTATCCAACTCACAACGTG
GCACTGGGGTTGTGCCGCCTTTGCAGGTGTATCTTATACACGTGGCTTTTGGCCGCAGAGGCACCTGTCG
CCAGGTGGGGGGTTCCGCTGCCTGCAAAGGGTCGCTACAGACGTTGTTTGTCTTCAAGAAGCTTCCAGAG
GAACTGCTTCCTTCACGACATTCAACAGACCTTGCATTCCTTTGGCGAGAGGGGAAAGACCCCTAGGAAT
GCTCGTCAAGAAGACAGGGCCAGGTTTCCGGGCCCTCACATTGCCAAAAGACGGCAATATGGTGGAAAAT
AACATATAGACAAACGCACACCGGCCTTATTCCAAGCGGCTTCGGCCAGTAACGTTAGGGGGGGGGGAGG
GAGAGGGGCGGAATTTGCGGCCGTGTCGCACAGGATGGGTTCATTCTAGAATTGTTTCTCCCCACCCTTC
CTAACTTCTCTCGGATGTCCTTCAAGTGCAGCTGTAGGCTCCGCTCTTGGCATTCACCGCGTGCCTTAAT
TGTATGACATTAAATCAAGGTCCGCTGTGAACACGGAGAGCAGAGTCTCTGATCTTGATCTAGAAGCAAG
TGACTCATTGCAACTATTACTATAATTTTCTCCCTGCCCTTCACCCTCTCTTGGAGCTCTAGGCTTGGAG
TCCCTACTCCTAGAGTTGTAGCTCTGAGCAGTACTCCCACCTACTAGAAGGAGAGCCGAGGTCGGATACC
TGGTCCCGGCGTGGCCGCTCCGTCGAGCTGGAATCCCTGGGTGGCGTGGGCTTCTCTGGGCTCCTCTGGC
TCCTGTGGCCAGGGCGGCCGGCCGGGCCATCGCACGCAGAAGTTGTGAGAGTCATTTCTACTTTCGGTTA
TCTAGCTTTATGACGGCTCTGTGGCACTCATACAGCTAGATAACCAAAGAGAGAAACGGGCCTCCCATTC
GCCGGCACCGCTGCCGCGCTGTGGGCCCCACGTGCCGCCGCCGACCCGGCGCGGGGGCCTGAGCGGACTC
CGCTCCCGCAGCCCCGGGCGCACGCGGAGAGCCAGAGGGGACCGACAGGCCGCCGACGCGTTCATTTCCG
ACTGAAGAGTGAGCCCAGCAGAACCACGCCGGCCACAGTCATGCCCGTCAGGAACCAGCGGTTGAAGCGT
TCCTGGCCCTTTCGGCTCTCGGCTGCTGCATTGTTCCCATAGAGTTCCACAAAAGTATCCCAGCCGCCGT
TCTCCTGGATCCAAGGCTCTAGGTGGTCATTCAGGTAAGTGGCCATCCAAGCTGCGATCCGACTCACCAA
TACCTGCATCTCCTTGTCTACGCTTTCCACGCACAGTGCCCCGCCGAAGGAGAAAAAGGCCACAATGCGA
CCCCAGTTTACCCCATCCCGGAAGAGTTCATTCACTACCTGTTCAAAGCTCTGATATGCTGTCCCTGGGG
TGATGTGGAGCTGGGATGTCAGGTCACTGAATGCCCGCCGGTACCGCAGTTCAAACTCGTCGCCTGCCTC
CCTCAGCGCTTGCTTTACTGCTGCCATGGGGATCACCTCCCGGGCATCCAAACTGCTGCTGTGGCCAGTG
GCTCCATTCACCGCGGGGCTGTCTGCCAGGTGCCAGGATGGGTTGCCATTGATGGCACTGGGGGTCTCCA
TCTCCGATTCAGTCCCTTCTGGGGCCTCAGTCCTGTTCTCTTCCACATCACTAAACTGACTCCAGCTGTA
TCCTTTCTGGGAAAGCTTGTAGGAGAGAAAGTCAACCACCAGCTCCCGGTTGCTCTGAGACATGGTGGCA
GCGCTGGCGATCTGACGGTTCACTAAACGAGCTCTGCTTATATAGGCCTCCCACCGTACACGCCTACCTC
GACATACGTTCTCTATCACTGATAGGGAGTA
Features (pLannotate 1.2.2; 33 found; start..end, strand, type, name):
    296..343     +  promoter       EM7 promoter: synthetic bacterial promoter&nbsp
    363..737     +  CDS            BleoR: antibiotic-binding protein; Sh ble from Streptoalloteichus hindustanus; confers resistance to bleomycin, phleomycin, and Zeocin™
    802..919     -  misc_feature   cPPT/CTS: central polypurine tract and central termination sequence of HIV-1
    969..1069    -  CDS            Rev (fragment): human immunodeficiency virus 1 (HIV-1) Rev protein; rev; enhances nuclear export of unspliced and incompletely spliced viral mRNAs
   1446..1679    -  misc_feature   RRE: The Rev response element (RRE) of HIV-1 allows for Rev-dependent mRNA export from the nucleus to the cytoplasm.
   1854..2192    -  CDS            HIV-1 gag (fragment): gag protein from human immunodeficiency virus 1; gag
   2176..2301    -  misc_feature   HIV-1 Ψ: packaging signal of human immunodeficiency virus type 1
   2348..2605    -  LTR            5' LTR (truncated): truncated 5' long terminal repeat (LTR) from HIV-1
   2653..2982    -  CDS            nef (fragment): NEF_HV1BR - Experimental evidence at protein level: Swiss-Prot protein existence level 1. Extracellular Nef protein targets CD4(+) T-lymphocytes for apoptosis by interacting with CXCR4 surface receptors (PubMed:14990729). From Human immunodeficiency virus type 1 group M subtype B (isolate BRU/LAI) (HIV-1).
   3149..3283    -  polyA_signal   SV40 poly(A) signal: SV40 polyadenylation signal
   3331..3435    +  promoter       AmpR promoter: bla
   3436..4296    +  CDS            AmpR: β-lactamase; bla; confers resistance to ampicillin, carbenicillin, and related antibiotics
   4467..5055    +  rep_origin     ori: high-copy-number ColE1/pMB1/pBR322/pUC origin of replication
   5238..5330    +  CDS            lacI (fragment): lac repressor; lacI; The lac repressor binds to the lac operator to inhibit transcription in E. coli. This inhibition can be relieved by adding lactose or isopropyl-β-D-thiogalactopyranoside (IPTG).
   5343..5364    +  protein_bind   CAP binding site: CAP binding activates transcription in the presence of cAMP. E. coli catabolite activator protein
   5379..5409    +  promoter       lac promoter: promoter for the E. coli lac operon
   5413..5435    +  protein_bind   lac operator (fragment): The lac repressor binds to the lac operator to inhibit transcription in E. coli. This inhibition can be relieved by adding lactose or isopropyl-β-D-thiogalactopyranoside (IPTG). lac repressor encoded by lacI
   5506..5627    -  polyA_signal   SV40 poly(A) signal: SV40 polyadenylation signal
   5622..5747    -  CDS            ble (fragment): BLE_KLEPN - Experimental evidence at protein level: Swiss-Prot protein existence level 1. Binding protein with a strong affinity to the bleomycin family of antibiotics. Binds to CL990; an antimitotic-antibiotic compound. From Klebsiella pneumoniae.
   5757..6786    -  CDS            HygR (fragment): aminoglycoside phosphotransferase from E. coli; aph(4)-Ia; confers resistance to hygromycin
   6835..7164    -  promoter       SV40 promoter: SV40 enhancer and early promoter
   7178..7606    -  rep_origin     f1 ori (sequence partly withheld): f1 bacteriophage origin of replication; arrow indicates direction of (+) strand synthesis
   7627..7648    -  promoter       SV40 promoter (fragment): SV40 enhancer and early promoter
   7652..7876    -  polyA_signal   bGH poly(A) signal: bovine growth hormone polyadenylation signal
   7983..8216    -  LTR            3' LTR (ΔU3): self-inactivating 3' long terminal repeat (LTR) from HIV-1
   8218..8406    -  CDS            nef (fragment): NEF_HV1Z2 - Experimental evidence at protein level: Swiss-Prot protein existence level 1. Extracellular Nef protein targets CD4(+) T-lymphocytes for apoptosis by interacting with CXCR4 surface receptors. From Human immunodeficiency virus type 1 group M subtype D (isolate Z2/CDC-Z34) (HIV-1).
   8423..9011    -  misc_feature   WPRE: woodchuck hepatitis virus posttranscriptional regulatory element
   9027..9623    -  CDS            PuroR: puromycin N-acetyltransferase; pac from Streptomyces alboniger; confers resistance to puromycin
   9632..10204   -  misc_feature   IRES: internal ribosome entry site (IRES) of the encephalomyocarditis virus (EMCV)
  10302..10381   -  ncRNA          mir-124: Accession: RF00239 - mir-124 microRNA precursor family
  10675..10736   -  ncRNA          mir-9: Accession: RF00237 - mir-9/mir-79 microRNA precursor family
  10891..11589   -  CDS            BCL2L1: B2CL1_HUMAN - Also known as BCL2L, BCLX. Experimental evidence at protein level: Swiss-Prot protein existence level 1. Isoform Bcl-X(S) promotes apoptosis. From Homo sapiens (Human).
  11602..219     -  promoter       tight TRE promoter (across the origin): Tet-responsive promoter PTight, consisting of seven tet operator sequences followed by the minimal CMV promoter
