[The description below was written by a language model from this plasmid's Addgene catalogue record and pLannotate feature annotations shown in this document.]
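Description:
pTight-9-124-BclxL is a second-generation lentiviral transfer plasmid built on the homemade pTLemiR backbone, about 11.7 kb in total, for doxycycline-inducible expression in mammalian cells. It is maintained in E. coli as a high-copy plasmid through a ColE1/pUC-type origin with ampicillin resistance. The feature table also detects an EM7-driven bleomycin/Zeocin resistance gene, an f1 origin and an SV40 promoter-driven hygromycin resistance fragment in the backbone, although the catalogue lists only puromycin as the mammalian selectable marker. The viral framework comprises a truncated HIV-1 5' LTR, the Ψ packaging signal with a gag fragment, the RRE for Rev-dependent nuclear export, the cPPT/CTS, WPRE and a self-inactivating ΔU3 3' LTR. Packaging functions must therefore be supplied in trans.

The payload is a single transcription unit driven by the tight TRE promoter (seven tet operators upstream of a minimal CMV promoter), which requires a tetracycline-controlled transactivator that is not annotated on this plasmid. In order, the transcript carries the Bcl-xL (BCL2L1) coding sequence, a synthetic cluster containing the miR-9/9* and miR-124 precursors, and an EMCV IRES followed by the puromycin N-acetyltransferase gene. One induced RNA thus provides the anti-apoptotic protein, the two processed microRNAs and drug selection. The catalogue gives the insert species as mouse, whereas the annotation matches BCL2L1 to the human protein, so the record is not consistent on this point. The associated publication concerns microRNA-dependent direct conversion of human fibroblasts into striatal neurons, consistent with using this vector to deliver the neurogenic miR-9/9*-124 together with a survival factor.
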