Addgene plasmid #60857: pTight-9-124-BclxL
Purpose: 2nd generation lentiviral transfer plasmid. Expresses a synthetic cluster of miR-9/9* and miR-124 fused to Bcl-xL under a doxycycline-inducible promoter
Depositing lab: Andrew Yoo. Depositing organization: Washington University in Saint Louis. Publication: Generation of Human Striatal Neurons by MicroRNA-Dependent Direct Conversion of Fibroblasts. Victor MB, Richner M, Hermanstyne TO, Ransdell JL, Sobieski C, Deng PY, Klyachko VA, Nerbonne JM, Yoo AS. Neuron. 2014 Oct 22;84(2):311-23. doi: 10.1016/j.neuron.2014.10.016. Epub 2014 Oct 22. PubMed 25374357.
Backbone
  Vector backbone: pTLemiR
  Backbone manufacturer: Homemade
  Backbone size w/o insert (bp): 10335
  Total vector size (bp): 11706
  Vector type: Mammalian Expression, Lentiviral
  Selectable markers: Puromycin
Growth in bacteria
  Bacterial resistance: Ampicillin, 100 μg/mL
  Growth temperature: 37°C
  Growth strain: Stbl3
  Copy number: High Copy
Gene/Insert
  Gene/Insert name: miR-9/9*-miR-124-BCLxL (alt name: microRNA 9, microRNA 124, BCL2-like 1)
  Species: M. musculus (mouse)
  Insert size (bp): 1371
  GenBank ID: NR_029818 NR_029814 NM_138578.1
  Entrez Gene: BCL2L1 (a.k.a. BCL-XL/S, BCL2L, BCLX, Bcl-X, PPP1R52)
  Promoter: pTight
  Cloning method: Ligation Independent Cloning
  Sequencing primers: 5′ AGCGCTGCCACCATGTCTCA; 3′ GCACACCGGCCTTATTCCAAG
Terms and licenses: Academic/Nonprofit Terms; Industry Terms: Not Available to Industry
How to cite: pTight-9-124-BclxL was a gift from Andrew Yoo (Addgene plasmid # 60857 ; http://n2t.net/addgene:60857 ; RRID:Addgene_60857)
