>Addgene plasmid #60857 | pTight-9-124-BclxL | addgene partial sequence | sequence record 99824 | pCDH-rev 5'-GCATTCCTTTGGCGAGAG-3'
GCTCGTCAAGAAGACAGGGCCAGGTTTCCGGGCCCTCACATTGCCAAAAGACGGCAATATGGTGGAAAAT
AACATATAGACAAACGCACACCGGCCTTATTCCAAGCGGCTTCGGCCAGTAACGTTAGGGGGGGGGGAGG
GAGAGGGGCGGAATTTGCGGCCGTGTCGCACAGGATGGGTTCATTCTAGAATTGTTTCTCCCCACCCTTC
CTAACTTCTCTCGGATGTCCTTCAAGTGCAGCTGTAGGCTCCGCTCTTGGCATTCACCGCGTGCCTTAAT
TGTATGACATTAAATCAAGGTCCGCTGTGAACACGGAGAGCAGAGTCTCTGATCTTGATCTAGAAGCAAG
TGACTCATTGCAACTATTACTATAATTTTCTCCCTGCCCTTCACCCTCTCTTGGAGCTCTAGGCTTGGAG
TCCCTACTCCTAGAGTTGTAGCTCTGAGCAGTACTCCCACCTACTAGAAGGAGAGCCGAGGTCGGATACC
TGGTCCCGGCGTGGCCGCTCCGTCGAGCTGGAATCCCTGGGTGGCGTGGGCTTCTCTGGGCTCCTCTGGC
TCCTGTGGCC
