>Addgene plasmid #60857 | pTight-9-124-BclxL | addgene partial sequence | sequence record 100401 | hBCL2L1-F1 5'-gGTATTGGTGAGTCGGATCG-3'
CTGAATGACCACCTAGAGCCTTGGATCCAGGAGAACGGCGGCTGGGATACTTTTGTGGAACTCTATGGGA
ACAATGCAGCAGCCGAGAGCCGAAAGGGCCAGGAACGCTTCAACCGCTGGTTCCTGACGGGCATGACTGT
GGCCGGCGTGGTTCTGCTGGGCTCACTCTTCAGTCGGAAATGAACGCGTCGGCGGCCTGTCGGTCCCCTC
TGGCTCTCCGCGTGCGCCCGGGGCTGCGGGAGCGGAGTCCGCTCAGGCCCCCGCGCCGGGTCGGCGGCGG
CACGTGGGGCCCACAGCGCGGCAGCGGTGCCGGCGAATGGGAGGCCCGTTTCTCTCTTTGGTTATCTAGC
TGTATGAGTGCCACAGAGCCGTCATAAAGCTAGATAACCGAAAGTAGAAATGACTCTCACAACTTCTGCG
TGCGATGGCCCGGCCGGCCGCCCTGGCCACAGGAGCCAGAGGAGCCCAGAGAAGCCCACGCCACCCAGGG
ATTCCAGCTCGACGGAGCGGCCACGCCGGGACCAGGTATCCGACCTCGGCTCTCCTTCTAGTAGGTGGGA
GTACTGCTCAGAGCTACAACTCTAGGAGTAGGGACTCCAAGCCTAGAGCTCCAAGAGAGGGTGAAGGGCA
